>Addgene plasmid #129085 | co luxA pcDNA3.1(+) | depositor full sequence | sequence record 247539 | co luxA pcDNA3.1(+) sequence 6427 bps
GACGGATCGGGAGATCTCCCGATCCCCTATGGTGCACTCTCAGTACAATCTGCTCTGATGCCGCATAGTT
AAGCCAGTATCTGCTCCCTGCTTGTGTGTTGGAGGTCGCTGAGTAGTGCGCGAGCAAAATTTAAGCTACA
ACAAGGCAAGGCTTGACCGACAATTGCATGAAGAATCTGCTTAGGGTTAGGCGTTTTGCGCTGCTTCGCG
ATGTACGGGCCAGATATACGCGTTGACATTGATTATTGACTAGTTATTAATAGTAATCAATTACGGGGTC
ATTAGTTCATAGCCCATATATGGAGTTCCGCGTTACATAACTTACGGTAAATGGCCCGCCTGGCTGACCG
CCCAACGACCCCCGCCCATTGACGTCAATAATGACGTATGTTCCCATAGTAACGCCAATAGGGACTTTCC
ATTGACGTCAATGGGTGGAGTATTTACGGTAAACTGCCCACTTGGCAGTACATCAAGTGTATCATATGCC
AAGTACGCCCCCTATTGACGTCAATGACGGTAAATGGCCCGCCTGGCATTATGCCCAGTACATGACCTTA
TGGGACTTTCCTACTTGGCAGTACATCTACGTATTAGTCATCGCTATTACCATGGTGATGCGGTTTTGGC
AGTACATCAATGGGCGTGGATAGCGGTTTGACTCACGGGGATTTCCAAGTCTCCACCCCATTGACGTCAA
TGGGAGTTTGTTTTGGCACCAAAATCAACGGGACTTTCCAAAATGTCGTAACAACTCCGCCCCATTGACG
CAAATGGGCGGTAGGCGTGTACGGTGGGAGGTCTATATAAGCAGAGCTCTCTGGCTAACTAGAGAACCCA
CTGCTTACTGGCTTATCGAAATTAATACGACTCACTATAGGGAGACCCAAGCTGGCTAGCATGAAGTTCG
GCAACTTCCTGCTGACCTACCAGCCCCCCCAGTTCAGCCAGACCGAGGTGATGAAGCGCCTGGTGAAGCT
GGGCCGCATCAGCGAGGAGTGCGGCTTCGACACCGTGTGGCTGCTGGAGCACCACTTCACCGAGTTCGGC
CTGCTGGGCAACCCCTACGTGGCCGCCGCCTACCTGCTGGGCGCCACCAAGAAGCTGAACGTGGGCACCG
CCGCCATCGTGCTGCCCACCGCCCACCCCGTGCGCCAGCTGGAGGACGTGAACCTGCTGGACCAGATGAG
CAAGGGCCGCTTCCGCTTCGGCATCTGCCGCGGCCTGTACAACAAGGACTTCCGCGTGTTCGGCACCGAC
ATGAACAACAGCCGCGCCCTGGCCGAGTGCTGGTACGGCCTGATCAAGAACGGCATGACCGAGGGCTACA
TGGAGGCCGACAACGAGCACATCAAGTTCCACAAGGTGAAGGTGAACCCCGCCGCCTACAGCCGCGGCGG
CGCCCCCGTGTACGTGGTGGCCGAGAGCGCCAGCACCACCGAGTGGGCCGCCCAGTTCGGCCTGCCCATG
ATCCTGAGCTGGATCATCAACACCAACGAGAAGAAGGCCCAGCTGGAGCTGTACAACGAGGTGGCCCAGG
AGTACGGCCACGACATCCACAACATCGACCACTGCCTGAGCTACATCACCAGCGTGGACCACGACAGCAT
CAAGGCCAAGGAGATCTGCCGCAAGTTCCTGGGCCACTGGTACGACAGCTACGTGAACGCCACCACCATC
TTCGACGACAGCGACCAGACCCGCGGCTACGACTTCAACAAGGGCCAGTGGCGCGACTTCGTGCTGAAGG
GCCACAAGGACACCAACCGCCGCATCGACTACAGCTACGAGATCAACCCCGTGGGCACCCCCCAGGAGTG
CATCGACATCATCCAGAAGGACATCGACGCCACCGGCATCAGCAACATCTGCTGCGGCTTCGAGGCCAAC
GGCACCGTGGACGAGATCATCGCCAGCATGAAGCTGTTCCAGAGCGACGTGATGCCCTTCCTGAAGGAGA
AGCAGCGCAGCCTGCTGTACTGACTCGAGTCTAGAGGGCCCGTTTAAACCCGCTGATCAGCCTCGACTGT
GCCTTCTAGTTGCCAGCCATCTGTTGTTTGCCCCTCCCCCGTGCCTTCCTTGACCCTGGAAGGTGCCACT
CCCACTGTCCTTTCCTAATAAAATGAGGAAATTGCATCGCATTGTCTGAGTAGGTGTCATTCTATTCTGG
GGGGTGGGGTGGGGCAGGACAGCAAGGGGGAGGATTGGGAAGACAATAGCAGGCATGCTGGGGATGCGGT
GGGCTCTATGGCTTCTGAGGCGGAAAGAACCAGCTGGGGCTCTAGGGGGTATCCCC
[124 nt withheld, positions 2297-2420]
C
[91 nt withheld, positions 2422-2512]
A
[49 nt withheld, positions 2514-2562]
CCTTTGACGTTGGAGTCCACGTTCTTT
[37 nt withheld, positions 2590-2626]
ACCCTATCTCGGTCTATTCTTTTGATTTATAAGGGATTTTGCCGATTTCGGCCTATTGGTTAAAAAATGA
GCTGATTTAACAAAAATTTAACGCGAATTAATTCTGTGGAATGTGTGTCAGTTAGGGTGTGGAAAGTCCC
CAGGCTCCCCAGCAGGCAGAAGTATGCAAAGCATGCATCTCAATTAGTCAGCAACCAGGTGTGGAAAGTC
CCCAGGCTCCCCAGCAGGCAGAAGTATGCAAAGCATGCATCTCAATTAGTCAGCAACCATAGTCCCGCCC
CTAACTCCGCCCATCCCGCCCCTAACTCCGCCCAGTTCCGCCCATTCTCCGCCCCATGGCTGACTAATTT
TTTTTATTTATGCAGAGGCCGAGGCCGCCTCTGCCTCTGAGCTATTCCAGAAGTAGTGAGGAGGCTTTTT
TGGAGGCCTAGGCTTTTGCAAAAAGCTCCCGGGAGCTTGTATATCCATTTTCGGATCTGATCAAGAGACA
GGATGAGGATCGTTTCGCATGATTGAACAAGATGGATTGCACGCAGGTTCTCCGGCCGCTTGGGTGGAGA
GGCTATTCGGCTATGACTGGGCACAACAGACAATCGGCTGCTCTGATGCCGCCGTGTTCCGGCTGTCAGC
GCAGGGGCGCCCGGTTCTTTTTGTCAAGACCGACCTGTCCGGTGCCCTGAATGAACTGCAGGACGAGGCA
GCGCGGCTATCGTGGCTGGCCACGACGGGCGTTCCTTGCGCAGCTGTGCTCGACGTTGTCACTGAAGCGG
GAAGGGACTGGCTGCTATTGGGCGAAGTGCCGGGGCAGGATCTCCTGTCATCTCACCTTGCTCCTGCCGA
GAAAGTATCCATCATGGCTGATGCAATGCGGCGGCTGCATACGCTTGATCCGGCTACCTGCCCATTCGAC
CACCAAGCGAAACATCGCATCGAGCGAGCACGTACTCGGATGGAAGCCGGTCTTGTCGATCAGGATGATC
TGGACGAAGAGCATCAGGGGCTCGCGCCAGCCGAACTGTTCGCCAGGCTCAAGGCGCGCATGCCCGACGG
CGAGGATCTCGTCGTGACCCATGGCGATGCCTGCTTGCCGAATATCATGGTGGAAAATGGCCGCTTTTCT
GGATTCATCGACTGTGGCCGGCTGGGTGTGGCGGACCGCTATCAGGACATAGCGTTGGCTACCCGTGATA
TTGCTGAAGAGCTTGGCGGCGAATGGGCTGACCGCTTCCTCGTGCTTTACGGTATCGCCGCTCCCGATTC
GCAGCGCATCGCCTTCTATCGCCTTCTTGACGAGTTCTTCTGAGCGGGACTCTGGGGTTCGAAATGACCG
ACCAAGCGACGCCCAACCTGCCATCACGAGATTTCGATTCCACCGCCGCCTTCTATGAAAGGTTGGGCTT
CGGAATCGTTTTCCGGGACGCCGGCTGGATGATCCTCCAGCGCGGGGATCTCATGCTGGAGTTCTTCGCC
CACCCCAACTTGTTTATTGCAGCTTATAATGGTTACAAATAAAGCAATAGCATCACAAATTTCACAAATA
AAGCATTTTTTTCACTGCATTCTAGTTGTGGTTTGTCCAAACTCATCAATGTATCTTATCATGTCTGTAT
ACCGTCGACCTCTAGCTAGAGCTTGGCGTAATCATGGTCATAGCTGTTTCCTGTGTGAAATTGTTATCCG
CTCACAATTCCACACAACATACGAGCCGGAAGCATAAAGTGTAAAGCCTGGGGTGCCTAATGAGTGAGCT
AACTCACATTAATTGCGTTGCGCTCACTGCCCGCTTTCCAGTCGGGAAACCTGTCGTGCCAGCTGCATTA
ATGAATCGGCCAACGCGCGGGGAGAGGCGGTTTGCGTATTGGGCGCTCTTCCGCTTCCTCGCTCACTGAC
TCGCTGCGCTCGGTCGTTCGGCTGCGGCGAGCGGTATCAGCTCACTCAAAGGCGGTAATACGGTTATCCA
CAGAATCAGGGGATAACGCAGGAAAGAACATGTGAGCAAAAGGCCAGCAAAAGGCCAGGAACCGTAAAAA
GGCCGCGTTGCTGGCGTTTTTCCATAGGCTCCGCCCCCCTGACGAGCATCACAAAAATCGACGCTCAAGT
CAGAGGTGGCGAAACCCGACAGGACTATAAAGATACCAGGCGTTTCCCCCTGGAAGCTCCCTCGTGCGCT
CTCCTGTTCCGACCCTGCCGCTTACCGGATACCTGTCCGCCTTTCTCCCTTCGGGAAGCGTGGCGCTTTC
TCATAGCTCACGCTGTAGGTATCTCAGTTCGGTGTAGGTCGTTCGCTCCAAGCTGGGCTGTGTGCACGAA
CCCCCCGTTCAGCCCGACCGCTGCGCCTTATCCGGTAACTATCGTCTTGAGTCCAACCCGGTAAGACACG
ACTTATCGCCACTGGCAGCAGCCACTGGTAACAGGATTAGCAGAGCGAGGTATGTAGGCGGTGCTACAGA
GTTCTTGAAGTGGTGGCCTAACTACGGCTACACTAGAAGAACAGTATTTGGTATCTGCGCTCTGCTGAAG
CCAGTTACCTTCGGAAAAAGAGTTGGTAGCTCTTGATCCGGCAAACAAACCACCGCTGGTAGCGGTTTTT
TTGTTTGCAAGCAGCAGATTACGCGCAGAAAAAAAGGATCTCAAGAAGATCCTTTGATCTTTTCTACGGG
GTCTGACGCTCAGTGGAACGAAAACTCACGTTAAGGGATTTTGGTCATGAGATTATCAAAAAGGATCTTC
ACCTAGATCCTTTTAAATTAAAAATGAAGTTTTAAATCAATCTAAAGTATATATGAGTAAACTTGGTCTG
ACAGTTACCAATGCTTAATCAGTGAGGCACCTATCTCAGCGATCTGTCTATTTCGTTCATCCATAGTTGC
CTGACTCCCCGTCGTGTAGATAACTACGATACGGGAGGGCTTACCATCTGGCCCCAGTGCTGCAATGATA
CCGCGAGACCCACGCTCACCGGCTCCAGATTTATCAGCAATAAACCAGCCAGCCGGAAGGGCCGAGCGCA
GAAGTGGTCCTGCAACTTTATCCGCCTCCATCCAGTCTATTAATTGTTGCCGGGAAGCTAGAGTAAGTAG
TTCGCCAGTTAATAGTTTGCGCAACGTTGTTGCCATTGCTACAGGCATCGTGGTGTCACGCTCGTCGTTT
GGTATGGCTTCATTCAGCTCCGGTTCCCAACGATCAAGGCGAGTTACATGATCCCCCATGTTGTGCAAAA
AAGCGGTTAGCTCCTTCGGTCCTCCGATCGTTGTCAGAAGTAAGTTGGCCGCAGTGTTATCACTCATGGT
TATGGCAGCACTGCATAATTCTCTTACTGTCATGCCATCCGTAAGATGCTTTTCTGTGACTGGTGAGTAC
TCAACCAAGTCATTCTGAGAATAGTGTATGCGGCGACCGAGTTGCTCTTGCCCGGCGTCAATACGGGATA
ATACCGCGCCACATAGCAGAACTTTAAAAGTGCTCATCATTGGAAAACGTTCTTCGGGGCGAAAACTCTC
AAGGATCTTACCGCTGTTGAGATCCAGTTCGATGTAACCCACTCGTGCACCCAACTGATCTTCAGCATCT
TTTACTTTCACCAGCGTTTCTGGGTGAGCAAAAACAGGAAGGCAAAATGCCGCAAAAAAGGGAATAAGGG
CGACACGGAAATGTTGAATACTCATACTCTTCCTTTTTCAATATTATTGAAGCATTTATCAGGGTTATTG
TCTCATGAGCGGATACATATTTGAATGTATTTAGAAAAATAAACAAATAGGGGTTCCGCGCACATTTCCC
CGAAAAGTGCCACCTGACGTC
Features (pLannotate 1.2.2; 20 found; start..end, strand, type, name):
     28..80      -  misc_feature   bom (fragment): basis of mobility region from pBR322
    235..614     +  enhancer       CMV enhancer: human cytomegalovirus immediate early enhancer
    615..818     +  promoter       CMV promoter: human cytomegalovirus (CMV) immediate early promoter
    814..847     +  LTR            5' LTR (truncated) (fragment): truncated 5' long terminal repeat (LTR) from HIV-1
    863..881     +  promoter       T7 promoter: promoter for bacteriophage T7 RNA polymerase
    901..1980    +  CDS            luxA: LUXA1_PHOLU - Experimental evidence at protein level: Swiss-Prot protein existence level 1. Light-emitting reaction in luminous bacteria. From Photorhabdus luminescens (Xenorhabdus luminescens).
   2027..2251    +  polyA_signal   bGH poly(A) signal: bovine growth hormone polyadenylation signal
   2255..2276    +  promoter       SV40 promoter (fragment): SV40 enhancer and early promoter
   2297..2725    +  rep_origin     f1 ori (sequence partly withheld): f1 bacteriophage origin of replication; arrow indicates direction of (+) strand synthesis
   2739..3068    +  promoter       SV40 promoter: SV40 enhancer and early promoter
   3135..3926    +  CDS            neo: KKA2_KLEPN - Also known as kan, nptII. Experimental evidence at protein level: Swiss-Prot protein existence level 1. Resistance to kanamycin, neomycin, paromomycin, ribostamycin, butirosin and gentamicin B. From Klebsiella pneumoniae.
   3950..4108    +  CDS            ble (fragment): BLE_KLEPN - Experimental evidence at protein level: Swiss-Prot protein existence level 1. Binding protein with a strong affinity to the bleomycin family of antibiotics. Binds to CL990; an antimitotic-antibiotic compound. From Klebsiella pneumoniae.
   4103..4224    +  polyA_signal   SV40 poly(A) signal: SV40 polyadenylation signal
   4297..4313    -  protein_bind   lac operator: The lac repressor binds to the lac operator to inhibit transcription in E. coli. This inhibition can be relieved by adding lactose or isopropyl-β-D-thiogalactopyranoside (IPTG). lac repressor encoded by lacI
   4321..4351    -  promoter       lac promoter: promoter for the E. coli lac operon
   4366..4387    -  protein_bind   CAP binding site: CAP binding activates transcription in the presence of cAMP. E. coli catabolite activator protein
   4400..4492    -  CDS            lacI (fragment): lac repressor; lacI; The lac repressor binds to the lac operator to inhibit transcription in E. coli. This inhibition can be relieved by adding lactose or isopropyl-β-D-thiogalactopyranoside (IPTG).
   4675..5260    -  rep_origin     ori: high-copy-number ColE1/pMB1/pBR322/pUC origin of replication
   5431..6291    -  CDS            AmpR: β-lactamase; bla; confers resistance to ampicillin, carbenicillin, and related antibiotics
   6292..6396    -  promoter       AmpR promoter: bla
