>Addgene plasmid #129085 | co luxA pcDNA3.1(+) | addgene full sequence | sequence record 252824 | Addgene NGS Result
GACGGATCGGGAGATCTCCCGATCCCCTATGGTGCACTCTCAGTACAATCTGCTCTGATGCCGCATAGTT
AAGCCAGTATCTGCTCCCTGCTTGTGTGTTGGAGGTCGCTGAGTAGTGCGCGAGCAAAATTTAAGCTACA
ACAAGGCAAGGCTTGACCGACAATTGCATGAAGAATCTGCTTAGGGTTAGGCGTTTTGCGCTGCTTCGCG
ATGTACGGGCCAGATATACGCGTTGACATTGATTATTGACTAGTTATTAATAGTAATCAATTACGGGGTC
ATTAGTTCATAGCCCATATATGGAGTTCCGCGTTACATAACTTACGGTAAATGGCCCGCCTGGCTGACCG
CCCAACGACCCCCGCCCATTGACGTCAATAATGACGTATGTTCCCATAGTAACGCCAATAGGGACTTTCC
ATTGACGTCAATGGGTGGAGTATTTACGGTAAACTGCCCACTTGGCAGTACATCAAGTGTATCATATGCC
AAGTACGCCCCCTATTGACGTCAATGACGGTAAATGGCCCGCCTGGCATTATGCCCAGTACATGACCTTA
TGGGACTTTCCTACTTGGCAGTACATCTACGTATTAGTCATCGCTATTACCATGGTGATGCGGTTTTGGC
AGTACATCAATGGGCGTGGATAGCGGTTTGACTCACGGGGATTTCCAAGTCTCCACCCCATTGACGTCAA
TGGGAGTTTGTTTTGGCACCAAAATCAACGGGACTTTCCAAAATGTCGTAACAACTCCGCCCCATTGACG
CAAATGGGCGGTAGGCGTGTACGGTGGGAGGTCTATATAAGCAGAGCTCTCTGGCTAACTAGAGAACCCA
CTGCTTACTGGCTTATCGAAATTAATACGACTCACTATAGGGAGACCCAAGCTGGCTAGCATGAAGTTCG
GCAACTTCCTGCTGACCTACCAGCCCCCCCAGTTCAGCCAGACCGAGGTGATGAAGCGCCTGGTGAAGCT
GGGCCGCATCAGCGAGGAGTGCGGCTTCGACACCGTGTGGCTGCTGGAGCACCACTTCACCGAGTTCGGC
CTGCTGGGCAACCCCTACGTGGCCGCCGCCTACCTGCTGGGCGCCACCAAGAAGCTGAACGTGGGCACCG
CCGCCATCGTGCTGCCCACCGCCCACCCCGTGCGCCAGCTGGAGGACGTGAACCTGCTGGACCAGATGAG
CAAGGGCCGCTTCCGCTTCGGCATCTGCCGCGGCCTGTACAACAAGGACTTCCGCGTGTTCGGCACCGAC
ATGAACAACAGCCGCGCCCTGGCCGAGTGCTGGTACGGCCTGATCAAGAACGGCATGACCGAGGGCTACA
TGGAGGCCGACAACGAGCACATCAAGTTCCACAAGGTGAAGGTGAACCCCGCCGCCTACAGCCGCGGCGG
CGCCCCCGTGTACGTGGTGGCCGAGAGCGCCAGCACCACCGAGTGGGCCGCCCAGTTCGGCCTGCCCATG
ATCCTGAGCTGGATCATCAACACCAACGAGAAGAAGGCCCAGCTGGAGCTGTACAACGAGGTGGCCCAGG
AGTACGGCCACGACATCCACAACATCGACCACTGCCTGAGCTACATCACCAGCGTGGACCACGACAGCAT
CAAGGCCAAGGAGATCTGCCGCAAGTTCCTGGGCCACTGGTACGACAGCTACGTGAACGCCACCACCATC
TTCGACGACAGCGACCAGACCCGCGGCTACGACTTCAACAAGGGCCAGTGGCGCGACTTCGTGCTGAAGG
GCCACAAGGACACCAACCGCCGCATCGACTACAGCTACGAGATCAACCCCGTGGGCACCCCCCAGGAGTG
CATCGACATCATCCAGAAGGACATCGACGCCACCGGCATCAGCAACATCTGCTGCGGCTTCGAGGCCAAC
GGCACCGTGGACGAGATCATCGCCAGCATGAAGCTGTTCCAGAGCGACGTGATGCCCTTCCTGAAGGAGA
AGCAGCGCAGCCTGCTGTACTGACTCGAGTCTAGAGGGCCCGTTTAAACCCGCTGATCAGCCTCGACTGT
GCCTTCTAGTTGCCAGCCATCTGTTGTTTGCCCCTCCCCCGTGCCTTCCTTGACCCTGGAAGGTGCCACT
CCCACTGTCCTTTCCTAATAAAATGAGGAAATTGCATCGCATTGTCTGAGTAGGTGTCATTCTATTCTGG
GGGGTGGGGTGGGGCAGGACAGCAAGGGGGAGGATTGGGAAGACAATAGCAGGCATGCTGGGGATGCGGT
GGGCTCTATGGCTTCTGAGGCGGAAAGAACCAGCTGGGGCTCTAGGGGGTATCCCC
[124 nt withheld, positions 2297-2420]
C
[91 nt withheld, positions 2422-2512]
A
[49 nt withheld, positions 2514-2562]
CCTTTGACGTTGGAGTCCACGTTCTTT
[37 nt withheld, positions 2590-2626]
ACCCTATCTCGGTCTATTCTTTTGATTTATAAGGGATTTTGCCGATTTCGGCCTATTGGTTAAAAAATGA
GCTGATTTAACAAAAATTTAACGCGAATTAATTCTGTGGAATGTGTGTCAGTTAGGGTGTGGAAAGTCCC
CAGGCTCCCCAGCAGGCAGAAGTATGCAAAGCATGCATCTCAATTAGTCAGCAACCAGGTGTGGAAAGTC
CCCAGGCTCCCCAGCAGGCAGAAGTATGCAAAGCATGCATCTCAATTAGTCAGCAACCATAGTCCCGCCC
CTAACTCCGCCCATCCCGCCCCTAACTCCGCCCAGTTCCGCCCATTCTCCGCCCCATGGCTGACTAATTT
TTTTTATTTATGCAGAGGCCGAGGCCGCCTCTGCCTCTGAGCTATTCCAGAAGTAGTGAGGAGGCTTTTT
TGGAGGCCTAGGCTTTTGCAAAAAGCTCCCGGGAGCTTGTATATCCATTTTCGGATCTGATCAAGAGACA
GGATGAGGATCGTTTCGCATGATTGAACAAGATGGATTGCACGCAGGTTCTCCGGCCGCTTGGGTGGAGA
GGCTATTCGGCTATGACTGGGCACAACAGACAATCGGCTGCTCTGATGCCGCCGTGTTCCGGCTGTCAGC
GCAGGGGCGCCCGGTTCTTTTTGTCAAGACCGACCTGTCCGGTGCCCTGAATGAACTGCAGGACGAGGCA
GCGCGGCTATCGTGGCTGGCCACGACGGGCGTTCCTTGCGCAGCTGTGCTCGACGTTGTCACTGAAGCGG
GAAGGGACTGGCTGCTATTGGGCGAAGTGCCGGGGCAGGATCTCCTGTCATCTCACCTTGCTCCTGCCGA
GAAAGTATCCATCATGGCTGATGCAATGCGGCGGCTGCATACGCTTGATCCGGCTACCTGCCCATTCGAC
CACCAAGCGAAACATCGCATCGAGCGAGCACGTACTCGGATGGAAGCCGGTCTTGTCGATCAGGATGATC
TGGACGAAGAGCATCAGGGGCTCGCGCCAGCCGAACTGTTCGCCAGGCTCAAGGCGCGCATGCCCGACGG
CGAGGATCTCGTCGTGACCCATGGCGATGCCTGCTTGCCGAATATCATGGTGGAAAATGGCCGCTTTTCT
GGATTCATCGACTGTGGCCGGCTGGGTGTGGCGGACCGCTATCAGGACATAGCGTTGGCTACCCGTGATA
TTGCTGAAGAGCTTGGCGGCGAATGGGCTGACCGCTTCCTCGTGCTTTACGGTATCGCCGCTCCCGATTC
GCAGCGCATCGCCTTCTATCGCCTTCTTGACGAGTTCTTCTGAGCGGGACTCTGGGGTTCGAAATGACCG
ACCAAGCGACGCCCAACCTGCCATCACGAGATTTCGATTCCACCGCCGCCTTCTATGAAAGGTTGGGCTT
CGGAATCGTTTTCCGGGACGCCGGCTGGATGATCCTCCAGCGCGGGGATCTCATGCTGGAGTTCTTCGCC
CACCCCAACTTGTTTATTGCAGCTTATAATGGTTACAAATAAAGCAATAGCATCACAAATTTCACAAATA
AAGCATTTTTTTCACTGCATTCTAGTTGTGGTTTGTCCAAACTCATCAATGTATCTTATCATGTCTGTAT
ACCGTCGACCTCTAGCTAGAGCTTGGCGTAATCATGGTCATAGCTGTTTCCTGTGTGAAATTGTTATCCG
CTCACAATTCCACACAACATACGAGCCGGAAGCATAAAGTGTAAAGCCTGGGGTGCCTAATGAGTGAGCT
AACTCACATTAATTGCGTTGCGCTCACTGCCCGCTTTCCAGTCGGGAAACCTGTCGTGCCAGCTGCATTA
ATGAATCGGCCAACGCGCGGGGAGAGGCGGTTTGCGTATTGGGCGCTCTTCCGCTTCCTCGCTCACTGAC
TCGCTGCGCTCGGTCGTTCGGCTGCGGCGAGCGGTATCAGCTCACTCAAAGGCGGTAATACGGTTATCCA
CAGAATCAGGGGATAACGCAGGAAAGAACATGTGAGCAAAAGGCCAGCAAAAGGCCAGGAACCGTAAAAA
GGCCGCGTTGCTGGCGTTTTTCCATAGGCTCCGCCCCCCTGACGAGCATCACAAAAATCGACGCTCAAGT
CAGAGGTGGCGAAACCCGACAGGACTATAAAGATACCAGGCGTTTCCCCCTGGAAGCTCCCTCGTGCGCT
CTCCTGTTCCGACCCTGCCGCTTACCGGATACCTGTCCGCCTTTCTCCCTTCGGGAAGCGTGGCGCTTTC
TCATAGCTCACGCTGTAGGTATCTCAGTTCGGTGTAGGTCGTTCGCTCCAAGCTGGGCTGTGTGCACGAA
CCCCCCGTTCAGCCCGACCGCTGCGCCTTATCCGGTAACTATCGTCTTGAGTCCAACCCGGTAAGACACG
ACTTATCGCCACTGGCAGCAGCCACTGGTAACAGGATTAGCAGAGCGAGGTATGTAGGCGGTGCTACAGA
GTTCTTGAAGTGGTGGCCTAACTACGGCTACACTAGAAGAACAGTATTTGGTATCTGCGCTCTGCTGAAG
CCAGTTACCTTCGGAAAAAGAGTTGGTAGCTCTTGATCCGGCAAACAAACCACCGCTGGTAGCGGTGGTT
TTTTTGTTTGCAAGCAGCAGATTACGCGCAGAAAAAAAGGATCTCAAGAAGATCCTTTGATCTTTTCTAC
GGGGTCTGACGCTCAGTGGAACGAAAACTCACGTTAAGGGATTTTGGTCATGAGATTATCAAAAAGGATC
TTCACCTAGATCCTTTTAAATTAAAAATGAAGTTTTAAATCAATCTAAAGTATATATGAGTAAACTTGGT
CTGACAGTTACCAATGCTTAATCAGTGAGGCACCTATCTCAGCGATCTGTCTATTTCGTTCATCCATAGT
TGCCTGACTCCCCGTCGTGTAGATAACTACGATACGGGAGGGCTTACCATCTGGCCCCAGTGCTGCAATG
ATACCGCGAGACCCACGCTCACCGGCTCCAGATTTATCAGCAATAAACCAGCCAGCCGGAAGGGCCGAGC
GCAGAAGTGGTCCTGCAACTTTATCCGCCTCCATCCAGTCTATTAATTGTTGCCGGGAAGCTAGAGTAAG
TAGTTCGCCAGTTAATAGTTTGCGCAACGTTGTTGCCATTGCTACAGGCATCGTGGTGTCACGCTCGTCG
TTTGGTATGGCTTCATTCAGCTCCGGTTCCCAACGATCAAGGCGAGTTACATGATCCCCCATGTTGTGCA
AAAAAGCGGTTAGCTCCTTCGGTCCTCCGATCGTTGTCAGAAGTAAGTTGGCCGCAGTGTTATCACTCAT
GGTTATGGCAGCACTGCATAATTCTCTTACTGTCATGCCATCCGTAAGATGCTTTTCTGTGACTGGTGAG
TACTCAACCAAGTCATTCTGAGAATAGTGTATGCGGCGACCGAGTTGCTCTTGCCCGGCGTCAATACGGG
ATAATACCGCGCCACATAGCAGAACTTTAAAAGTGCTCATCATTGGAAAACGTTCTTCGGGGCGAAAACT
CTCAAGGATCTTACCGCTGTTGAGATCCAGTTCGATGTAACCCACTCGTGCACCCAACTGATCTTCAGCA
TCTTTTACTTTCACCAGCGTTTCTGGGTGAGCAAAAACAGGAAGGCAAAATGCCGCAAAAAAGGGAATAA
GGGCGACACGGAAATGTTGAATACTCATACTCTTCCTTTTTCAATATTATTGAAGCATTTATCAGGGTTA
TTGTCTCATGAGCGGATACATATTTGAATGTATTTAGAAAAATAAACAAATAGGGGTTCCGCGCACATTT
CCCCGAAAAGTGCCACCTGACGTC
Features (pLannotate 1.2.2; 20 found; start..end, strand, type, name):
     28..80      -  misc_feature   bom (fragment): basis of mobility region from pBR322
    235..614     +  enhancer       CMV enhancer: human cytomegalovirus immediate early enhancer
    615..818     +  promoter       CMV promoter: human cytomegalovirus (CMV) immediate early promoter
    814..847     +  LTR            5' LTR (truncated) (fragment): truncated 5' long terminal repeat (LTR) from HIV-1
    863..881     +  promoter       T7 promoter: promoter for bacteriophage T7 RNA polymerase
    901..1980    +  CDS            luxA: LUXA1_PHOLU - Experimental evidence at protein level: Swiss-Prot protein existence level 1. Light-emitting reaction in luminous bacteria. From Photorhabdus luminescens (Xenorhabdus luminescens).
   2027..2251    +  polyA_signal   bGH poly(A) signal: bovine growth hormone polyadenylation signal
   2255..2276    +  promoter       SV40 promoter (fragment): SV40 enhancer and early promoter
   2297..2725    +  rep_origin     f1 ori (sequence partly withheld): f1 bacteriophage origin of replication; arrow indicates direction of (+) strand synthesis
   2739..3068    +  promoter       SV40 promoter: SV40 enhancer and early promoter
   3135..3926    +  CDS            neo: KKA2_KLEPN - Also known as kan, nptII. Experimental evidence at protein level: Swiss-Prot protein existence level 1. Resistance to kanamycin, neomycin, paromomycin, ribostamycin, butirosin and gentamicin B. From Klebsiella pneumoniae.
   3950..4108    +  CDS            ble (fragment): BLE_KLEPN - Experimental evidence at protein level: Swiss-Prot protein existence level 1. Binding protein with a strong affinity to the bleomycin family of antibiotics. Binds to CL990; an antimitotic-antibiotic compound. From Klebsiella pneumoniae.
   4103..4224    +  polyA_signal   SV40 poly(A) signal: SV40 polyadenylation signal
   4297..4313    -  protein_bind   lac operator: The lac repressor binds to the lac operator to inhibit transcription in E. coli. This inhibition can be relieved by adding lactose or isopropyl-β-D-thiogalactopyranoside (IPTG). lac repressor encoded by lacI
   4321..4351    -  promoter       lac promoter: promoter for the E. coli lac operon
   4366..4387    -  protein_bind   CAP binding site: CAP binding activates transcription in the presence of cAMP. E. coli catabolite activator protein
   4400..4492    -  CDS            lacI (fragment): lac repressor; lacI; The lac repressor binds to the lac operator to inhibit transcription in E. coli. This inhibition can be relieved by adding lactose or isopropyl-β-D-thiogalactopyranoside (IPTG).
   4675..5263    -  rep_origin     ori: high-copy-number ColE1/pMB1/pBR322/pUC origin of replication
   5434..6294    -  CDS            AmpR: β-lactamase; bla; confers resistance to ampicillin, carbenicillin, and related antibiotics
   6295..6399    -  promoter       AmpR promoter: bla
