[The description below was written by a language model from this plasmid's Addgene catalogue record and pLannotate feature annotations shown in this document.]
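Description:
co luxA pcDNA3.1(+) is a mammalian expression plasmid of about 6.4 kb, built on the pcDNA3.1(+) backbone and carrying a synthetic, codon-optimized version of luxA. The annotation matches this gene to the luciferase alpha subunit of Photorhabdus luminescens. The roughly 1.08 kb coding sequence was inserted between the NheI and XhoI sites, both of which are retained. It sits downstream of the human cytomegalovirus immediate-early enhancer and promoter and upstream of the bovine growth hormone polyadenylation signal, giving strong constitutive expression in transfected mammalian cells. A T7 promoter lies between the CMV promoter and the insert and could be used for in vitro transcription. No epitope tag or fused reporter is annotated on the coding sequence.

The plasmid is propagated in E. coli through a high-copy ColE1/pUC-type origin with ampicillin selection from the β-lactamase gene, and it also carries an f1 phage origin. For selection in mammalian cells, an SV40 early promoter drives the neomycin phosphotransferase gene, terminated by an SV40 poly(A) signal, which permits G418 selection of stable transfectants. The short HIV-1 LTR, ble, lacI and lac promoter/operator hits are small fragments, most likely backbone remnants or incidental matches rather than functional elements. The depositor sequence and the repository's sequencing result give the same feature layout and differ by only three nucleotides in length, within the origin region.

LuxA alone does not produce light, because bacterial luciferase is a LuxA/LuxB heterodimer that also needs substrate-supplying enzymes. The associated publication concerns autonomous bioluminescence imaging of single mammalian cells with the bacterial lux system, which suggests the plasmid is meant for co-expression with other lux components, though the record lists none.
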