Addgene plasmid #129085: co luxA pcDNA3.1(+)
Purpose: Expression of luxA in mammalian cells
Depositing lab: Stefan Hell. Depositing organization: Max Planck Institute for Multidisciplinary Sciences. Publication: Autonomous bioluminescence imaging of single mammalian cells with the bacterial bioluminescence system. Gregor C, Pape JK, Gwosch KC, Gilat T, Sahl SJ, Hell SW. Proc Natl Acad Sci U S A. 2019 Dec 2. pii: 1913616116. doi: 10.1073/pnas.1913616116. PubMed 31792180.
Backbone
  Vector backbone: pcDNA3.1(+)
  Backbone size w/o insert (bp): 5344
  Total vector size (bp): 6427
  Vector type: Mammalian Expression
  Selectable markers: Neomycin (select with G418)
Growth in bacteria
  Bacterial resistance: Ampicillin, 100 μg/mL
  Growth temperature: 37°C
  Growth strain: DH5alpha
  Copy number: High Copy
Gene/Insert
  Gene/Insert name: co luxA (alt name: codon-optimized luxA)
  Species: Synthetic
  Insert size (bp): 1083
  Promoter: CMV
  Cloning method: Restriction Enzyme; 5′ cloning site NheI (not destroyed); 3′ cloning site XhoI (not destroyed)
  Sequencing primers: 5′ TGACGCAAATGGGCGGTA; 3′ GAAAGGACAGTGGGAGTGGCA
Terms and licenses: Academic/Nonprofit Terms; Industry Terms: Not Available to Industry
How to cite: co luxA pcDNA3.1(+) was a gift from Stefan Hell (Addgene plasmid # 129085 ; http://n2t.net/addgene:129085 ; RRID:Addgene_129085)
